>Addgene plasmid #149021 | pGBW-m4046221 | depositor full sequence | sequence record 291474 | Full Sequence
GCGGCCGCCCCACACACCATAGCTTCAAAATGTTTCTACTCCTTTTTTACTCTTCCAGATTTTCTCGGAC
TCCGCGCATCGCCGTACCACTTCAAAACACCCAAGCACAGCATACTAAATTTCCCCTCTTTCTTCCTCTA
GGGTGTCGTTAATTACCCGTACTAAAGGTTTGGAAAAGAAAAAAGAGACCGCCTCGTTTCTTTTTCTTCG
TCGAAAAAGGCAATAAAAATTTTTATCACGTTTCTTTTTCTTGAAAATTTTTTTTTTTGATTTTTTTCTC
TTTCGATGACCTCCCATTGATATTTAAGTTAATAAACGGTCTTCAATTTCTCAAGTTTCAGTTTCATTTT
TCTTGTTCTATTACAACTTTTTTTACTTCTTGCTCATTAGAAAGAAAGCATAGCAATCTAATCTAAGTTT
TAATTACAAAATGAAAATTATTCTTTTCTTGGCACTGATAACACTCGCTACTTGTGAGCTTTATCACTAC
CAAGAGTGTGTTAGAGGTACAACAGTACTTTTAAAAGAACCTTGCTCTTCTGGAACATACGAGGGCAATT
CACCATTTCATCCTCTAGCTGATAACAAATTTGCACTGACTTGCTTTAGCACTCAATTTGCTTTTGCTTG
TCCTGACGGCGTAAAACACGTCTATCAGTTACGTGCCAGATCAGTTTCACCTAAACTGTTCATCAGACAA
GAGGAAGTTCAAGAACTTTACTCTCCAATTTTTCTTATTGTTGCGGCAATAGTGTTTATAACACTTTGCT
TCACACTCAAAAGAAAGACAGAACTCGTGCCGAGAGGTTCTAAAATCGAGGAAGGTAAGCTAGTCATTTG
GATAAATGGAGATAAGGGTTACAACGGTTTGGCAGAAGTAGGCAAGAAATTTGAAAAGGACACAGGTATC
AAGGTGACGGTTGAACATCCAGACAAGTTAGAAGAAAAATTCCCTCAAGTTGCTGCTACTGGTGATGGTC
CCGACATTATTTTCTGGGCCCACGATCGTTTTGGTGGATATGCTCAGTCAGGTTTGCTGGCTGAGATCAC
CCCAGACAAGGCCTTCCAAGATAAATTGTACCCATTCACTTGGGATGCTGTCAGATACAACGGTAAGCTT
ATAGCATATCCAATTGCTGTTGAAGCCTTATCGTTGATCTACAATAAGGACTTGTTACCTAACCCACCAA
AGACATGGGAAGAAATTCCAGCTTTGGATAAAGAGCTAAAGGCCAAGGGAAAAAGCGCTTTGATGTTTAA
CTTACAAGAACCTTATTTCACCTGGCCATTAATCGCTGCTGACGGTGGTTACGCATTTAAATACGAAAAC
GGTAAGTATGACATTAAGGATGTCGGCGTTGATAATGCTGGTGCAAAGGCTGGTTTGACCTTCTTGGTTG
ATTTAATAAAGAATAAACACATGAACGCTGACACTGACTACTCTATCGCCGAAGCCGCTTTCAACAAGGG
TGAAACTGCTATGACCATAAATGGTCCATGGGCCTGGAGTAACATTGATACTTCTAAAGTAAACTATGGT
GTCACTGTTTTGCCTACATTCAAAGGCCAACCATCCAAGCCCTTTGTCGGTGTTCTATCCGCTGGCATCA
ATGCTGCTTCTCCAAACAAGGAGCTAGCTAAAGAATTTTTGGAAAATTACTTGTTAACTGACGAAGGTTT
GGAGGCCGTTAACAAGGACAAGCCATTGGGTGCTGTCGCTTTGAAATCTTACGAAGAAGAATTGGCTAAG
GATCCCAGAATTGCCGCTACCATGGAGAACGCCCAAAAGGGTGAAATTATGCCAAACATCCCACAAATGT
CAGCCTTCTGGTACGCAGTTAGGACTGCCGTGATTAATGCTGCTTCCGGTAGACAAACCGTCGACGAAGC
ATTAAAAGATGCTCAAACGTAAACAGGCCCCTTTTCCTTTGTCGATATCATGTAATTAGTTATGTCACGC
TTACATTCACGCCCTCCTCCCACATCCGCTCTAACCGAAAAGGAAGGAGTTAGACAACCTGAAGTCTAGG
TCCCTATTTATTTTTTTTAATAGTTATGTTAGTATTAAGAACGTTATTTATATTTCAAATTTTTCTTTTT
TTTCTGTACAAAGCGGCCGCCGAACCACTAGTGCACTGCAGTACACGGTTTCCTTGAAATTTTTTTGATT
CGGTAATCTCCGAACAGAAGGAAGAACGAAGGAAGGAGCACAGACTTAGATTGGTATATATACGCATATG
TAGTGTTGAAGAAACATGAAATTGCCCAGTATTCTTAACCCAACTGCACAGAACAAAAACGTGCAGGAAA
CGAAGATAAATCATGTCGAAAGCTACATATAAGGAACGTGCTGCTACTCATCCTAGTCCTGTTGCTGCCA
AGCTATTTAATATCATGCACGAAAAGCAAACAAACTTGTGTGCTTCATTGGATGTTCGTACCACCAAGGA
ATTACTGGAGTTAGTTGAAGCATTAGGTCCCAAAATTTGTTTACTAAAAACACATGTGGATATCTTGACT
GATTTTTCCATGGAGGGCACAGTTAAGCCGCTAAAGGCATTATCCGCCAAGTACAATTTTTTACTCTTCG
AGGACAGAAAATTTGCTGACATTGGTAATACAGTCAAATTGCAGTACTCTGCGGGTGTATACAGAATAGC
AGAATGGGCAGACATTACGAATGCACACGGTGTGGTGGGCCCAGGTATTGTTAGCGGTTTGAAGCAGGCG
GCAGAAGAAGTAACAAAGGAACCTAGAGGCCTTTTGATGTTAGCAGAATTGTCATGCAAGGGCTCCCTAT
CTACTGGAGAATATACTAAGGGTACTGTTGACATTGCGAAGAGCGACAAAGATTTTGTTATCGGCTTTAT
TGCTCAAAGAGACATGGGTGGAAGAGATGAAGGTTACGATTGGTTGATTATGACACCCGGTGTGGGTTTA
GATGACAAGGGAGATGCATTGGGTCAACAGTATAGAACCGTGGATGATGTGGTTTCTACAGGATCTGACA
TTATTATTGTTGGAAGAGGACTATTTGCAAAGGGAAGGGATGCTAAGGTAGAGGGTGAACGTTACAGAAA
AGCAGGCTGGGAAGCATATTTGAGAAGATGCGGCCAGCAAAACTAAAAAACTGTATTATAAGTAAATGCA
TGTATACTAAACTCACAAATTAGAGCTTCAATTTAATTATATCAGTTATTACCCGAGTAACGAAGCATCT
GTGCTTCATTTTGTAGAACAAAAATGCAACGCGAGAGCGCTAATTTTTCAAACAAAGAATCTGAGCTGCA
TTTTTACAGAACAGAAATGCAACGCGAAAGCGCTATTTTACCAACGAAGAATCTGTGCTTCATTTTTGTA
AAACAAAAATGCAACGCGAGAGCGCTAATTTTTCAAACAAAGAATCTGAGCTGCATTTTTACAGAACAGA
AATGCAACGCGAGAGCGCTATTTTACCAACAAAGAATCTATACTTCTTTTTTGTTCTACAAAAATGCATC
CCGAGAGCGCTATTTTTCTAACAAAGCATCTTAGATTACTTTTTTTCTCCTTTGTGCGCTCTATAATGCA
GTCTCTTGATAACTTTTTGCACTGTAGGTCCGTTAAGGTTAGAAGAAGGCTACTTTGGTGTCTATTTTCT
CTTCCATAAAAAAAGCCTGACTCCACTTCCCGCGTTTACTGATTACTAGCGAAGCTGCGGGTGCATTTTT
TCAAGATAAAGGCATCCCCGATTATATTCTATACCGATGTGGATTGCGCATACTTTGTGAACAGAAAGTG
ATAGCGTTGATGATTCTTCATTGGTCAGAAAATTATGAACGGTTTCTTCTATTTTGTCTCTATATACTAC
GTATAGGAAATGTTTACATTTTCGTATTGTTTTCGATTCACTCTATGAATAGTTCTTACTACAATTTTTT
TGTCTAAAGAGTAATACTAGAGATAAACATAAAAAATGTAGAGGTCGAGTTTAGATGCAAGTTCAAGGAG
CGAAAGGTGGATGGGTAGGTTATATAGGGATATAGCACAGAGATATATAGCAAAGAGATACTTTTGAGCA
ATGTTTGTGGAAGCGGTATTCGCAATATTTTAGTAGCTCGTTACAGTCCGGTGCGTTTTTGGTTTTTTGA
AAGTGCGTCATCAGAGCGCTTTTGGTTTTCAAAAGCGCTCTGAAGTTCCTATACTTTCTAGCTAGAGAAT
AGGAACTTCCCGAGCGGCCGCGTGTTACAAGCTTGACTCCAGCGTAACTGGACTGCAATCAACTCACTGG
CTCACCTTCACGGGTGGGCCTTTCTTCGGTAGAAAATCAAAGGATCTTCTTGAGATCCTTTTTTTCTGCG
CGTAATCTGCTGCTTGCAAACAAAAAAACCACCGCTACCAGCGGTGGTTTGTTTGCCGGATCAAGAGCTA
CCAACTCTTTTTCCGAGGTAACTGGCTTCAGCAGAGCGCAGATACCAAATACTGTTCTTCTAGTGTAGCC
GTAGTTAGGCCACCACTTCAAGAACTCTGTAGCACCGCCTACATACCTCGCTCTGCTAATCCTGTTACCA
GTGGCTGCTGCCAGTGGCGATAAGTCGTGTCTTACCGGGTTGGACTCAAGACGATAGTTACCGGATAAGG
CGCAGCGGTCGGGCTGAACGGGGGGTTCGTGCACACAGCCCAGCTTGGAGCGAACGACCTACACCGAACT
GAGATACCTACAGCGTGAGCTATGAGAAAGCGCCACGCTTCCCGAAGGGAGAAAGGCGGACAGGTATCCG
GTAAGCGGCAGGGTCGGAACAGGAGAGCGCACGAGGGAGCTTCCAGGGGTAAACGCCTGGTATCTTTATA
GTCCTGTCGGGTTTCGCCACCTCTGACTTGAGCATCGATTTTTGTGATGCTCGTCAGGGGGGCGGAGCCT
ATGGAAAAACGCCAGCAACGCAGAAAGGCCCACCCGAAGGTGAGCCAGGTGATTACATTTGGGCCCTCAT
CAGAGGTTTTCACCGTCATCACCGAAACGCGCGAGGCAGCTGCGGTAAAGCTCATCAGCGTGGTCGTGAA
GCGATTCACAGATGTCTGCCTGTTCATCCGCGTCCAGCTCGTTGAGTTTCTCCAGAAGCGTTAATGTCTG
GCTTCTGATAAAGCGGGCCATGTTAAGGGCGGTTTTTTCCTGTTTGGTCACTTACCAATGCTTAATCAGT
GAGGCACCTATCTCAGCGATCTGTCTATTTCGTTCATCCATAGTTGCCTGACTCCCCGTCGTGTAGATAA
CTACGATGCGGGAGGGCTTACCATCTGGCCCCAGTGCTGCAATGATACCGCGAGACCCACGCTCACCGGC
TCCAGATTTATCAGCAATAAACCAGCCAGCCGGGAGGGCCGAGCGCAGAAGTGATCCTGCAACTTTATCC
GCCTCCATCCAGTCTATTAATTGTTGCCGGGAAGCTAGAGTAAGTAGTTCGCCAGTTAATAGTTTGCGCA
ACGTTGTTGCCATTGCTACAGGCATCGTGGTGTCACGCTCGTCGTTTGGTATGGCTTCATTCAGCTCCGG
TTCCCAACGATCAAGGCGAGTTACATGATCCCCCATGTTGTGCAAAAAAGCGGTTAGCTCCTTCGGTCCT
CCGATCGTTGCCAGAAGTAAGTTGGCCGCAGTGTTATCACTCATGGTTATGGCAGCACTGCATAATTCTC
TTACTGTCATGCCATCCGTGAGATGCTTTTCTGTGACTGGTGAGTACTCAACCAAGTCATTCTGAGAATA
GTGTATGCGGCGACCGAGTTGCTCTTGCCCGGCGTCAATACGGGATAATACCGCGCCACATAGCAGAACT
TTAAAAGTGCTCATCATTGGAAAACGTTCTTCGGGGCGTAAACTCTCAAGGATCTTACCGCTGTTGAGAT
CCAGTTCGATGTAACCCACTCGTGCACCCAACTGATCTTCAGCATCTTTTACTTTCACCAGCGTTTCTGG
GTGAGCAAAAACAGGAAGGCAAAATGCCGCAAAAAAGGGAATAAGGGCGACACGGAAATGTTGAATACTC
ATTTTAGCTTCCTTAGCTCCTGAAAATCTCGATAACTCAAAAAATACGCCCGGTAGTGATCTTATTTCAT
TATGGTGAAAGTTGGAACCTCTTACGTGCCGATCAAGTCAAAAGCCTCCGGTCGGAGGCTTTTGACTTTC
TGCTATGGAGGTCAGGTATGATTTAAATGGTCAGTTAGA
Features (pLannotate 1.2.2; 14 found; start..end, strand, type, name):
     10..417     +  promoter       TEF1 promoter: S. cerevisiae TEF1; promoter for EF-1α
    431..793     +  CDS            NS7A_SARS2: Experimental evidence at protein level: Swiss-Prot protein existence level 1. Plays a role as antagonist of host tetherin (BST2), disrupting its antiviral effect. Acts by binding to BST2 thereby interfering with its glycosylation. May suppress small interfering RNA (siRNA). May bind to host ITGAL, thereby playing a role in attachment or modulation of leukocytes. From Severe acute respiratory syndrome coronavirus 2 (2019-nCoV) (SARS-CoV-2).
    809..1909    +  CDS            malE (fragment): MALE_ECO57 - Experimental evidence at protein level: Swiss-Prot protein existence level 1. Part of the ABC transporter complex MalEFGK involved in maltose/maltodextrin import. Binds maltose and higher maltodextrins. From Escherichia coli O157:H7.
   1938..2110    +  terminator     CYC1 terminator (fragment): S. cerevisiae CYC1; transcription terminator for CYC1
   2146..2322    +  promoter       URA3 promoter (fragment): S. cerevisiae URA3
   2323..3126    +  CDS            URA3: orotidine-5'-phosphate decarboxylase, required for uracil biosynthesis; S. cerevisiae URA3; yeast auxotrophic marker, counterselectable with 5-fluoroorotic acid (5-FOA)
   3209..4191    -  rep_origin     2μ ori: yeast 2μ plasmid origin of replication
   4269..4298    +  terminator     T3Te terminator: phage T3 early transcription terminator
   4320..4907    +  rep_origin     ori: high-copy-number ColE1/pMB1/pBR322/pUC origin of replication
   4919..4946    -  terminator     T7Te terminator: phage T7 early transcription terminator
   4970..5161    -  CDS            rop: Rop protein, which maintains plasmids at low copy number; rop
   5162..6022    -  CDS            AmpR: β-lactamase; bla; confers resistance to ampicillin, carbenicillin, and related antibiotics
   6023..6125    -  promoter       cat promoter: promoter of the E. coli cat gene encoding chloramphenicol acetyltransferase
   6126..6157    -  terminator     tonB terminator: bidirectional E. coli tonB-P14 transcription terminator
