[The description below was written by a language model from this plasmid's Addgene catalogue record and pLannotate feature annotations shown in this document.]
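Description:
pGBW-m4046221 is an episomal yeast expression plasmid, also an E. coli–S. cerevisiae shuttle vector, built to produce the SARS-CoV-2 ORF7a accessory protein in budding yeast. In bacteria it replicates from a high-copy ColE1/pUC-type origin and is selected with ampicillin through a β-lactamase gene that the annotation places downstream of a cat promoter. A short rop-like reading frame is annotated directly adjacent to AmpR, although the catalogue lists the plasmid as high copy. Phage T3 and T7 early terminators flank the bacterial origin, and a tonB terminator lies beside the resistance cassette, presumably insulating these modules from read-through transcription. In yeast, the 2μ origin supports multicopy maintenance. The URA3 marker, with its own promoter fragment, allows selection in ura3 hosts on medium lacking uracil and counterselection with 5-FOA.

The expression cassette is driven by the constitutive S. cerevisiae TEF1 promoter and ends at a CYC1 terminator fragment. The wild-type ORF7a coding sequence was made by gene synthesis. The record lists both yeast and the virus as species, which may reflect codon adaptation, but this is not stated. ORF7a is fused at its C terminus to E. coli maltose-binding protein (malE fragment). According to the catalogue entry, a thrombin cleavage site sits between them, though the feature table does not annotate it separately. MBP typically aids solubility and permits amylose-affinity purification, and the protease site allows the tag to be removed afterwards. The construct therefore suits constitutive production and purification of ORF7a, a viral protein described as an antagonist of host tetherin (BST2), or functional studies in yeast. The depositor notes that sequencing QC may not cover the entire plasmid.
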