Addgene plasmid #149021: pGBW-m4046221
Purpose: Yeast Expression plasmid for SARS-CoV-2 ORF7a protein
Depositing lab: Ginkgo Bioworks & Benjie Chen. Depositing organization: Ginkgo Bioworks.
Backbone
  Vector backbone: AmpR; 2u URA3
  Backbone size w/o insert (bp): 4078
  Vector type: Yeast Expression
  Selectable markers: URA3
Growth in bacteria
  Bacterial resistance: Ampicillin, 100 μg/mL
  Growth temperature: 37°C
  Growth strain: DH5alpha
  Copy number: High Copy
Gene/Insert
  Gene/Insert name: SARS-CoV-2 ORF7a protein
  Species: S. cerevisiae (budding yeast); Severe acute respiratory syndrome coronavirus 2
  Insert size (bp): 359
  Mutation: wt
  Entrez Gene: ORF7a (a.k.a. GU280_gp07)
  Promoter: pTEF1
  Tag / fusion protein: Cleavable thrombin;MBP (C terminal on backbone)
  Cloning method: Unknown
Resource information
  A portion of this plasmid was derived from a plasmid made by: GinkgoBioworks
Depositor comments: NCBI Reference Sequence: YP_009724395.1. Created by gene synthesis with Not1 site. NGS used for QC was performed by Ginkgo and may not fully cover the entire plasmid.
How to cite: pGBW-m4046221 was a gift from Ginkgo Bioworks & Benjie Chen (Addgene plasmid # 149021 ; http://n2t.net/addgene:149021 ; RRID:Addgene_149021)
