>Addgene plasmid #149021 | pGBW-m4046221 | addgene partial sequence | sequence record 297771 | Ginkgo NGS Result
GCGGCCGCCCCACACACCATAGCTTCAAAATGTTTCTACTCCTTTTTTACTCTTCCAGATTTTCTCGGAC
TCCGCGCATCGCCGTACCACTTCAAAACACCCAAGCACAGCATACTAAATTTCCCCTCTTTCTTCCTCTA
GGGTGTCGTTAATTACCCGTACTAAAGGTTTGGAAAAGAAAAAAGAGACCGCCTCGTTTCTTTTTCTTCG
NNGAAAAAGGCAATAAAAATTTTTATCACGTTTCTTTTTCTTGAAAATTTTTTTTTTTGATTTTTTTCTC
TTTCGATGACCTCCCATTGATATTTAAGTTAATAAACGGTCTTCAATTTCTCAAGTTTCAGTTTCATTTT
TCTTGTTCTATTACAACTTTTTTTACTTCTTGCTCATTAGAAAGAAAGCATAGCAATCTAATCTAAGTTT
TAATTACAAAATGAAAATTATTCTTTTCTTGGCACTGATAACACTCGCTACTTGTGAGCTTTATCACTAC
CAAGAGTGTGTTAGAGGTACAACAGTACTTTTAAAAGAACCTTGCTCTTCTGGAACATACGAGGGCAATT
CACCATTTCATCCTCTAGCTGATAACAAATTTGCACTGACTTGCTTTAGCACTCAATTTGCTTTTGCTTG
TCCTGACGGCGTAAAACACGTCTATCAGTTACGTGCCAGATCAGTTTCACCTAAACTGTTCATCAGACAA
GAGGAAGTTCAAGAACTTTACTCTCCAATTTTTCTTATTGTTGCGGCAATAGTGTTTATAACACTTTGCT
TCACACTCAAAAGAAAGACAGAACTCGTGCCGAGAGGTTCTAAAATCGAGGAAGGTAAGCTAGTCATTTG
GATAAATGGAGATAAGGGTTACAACGGTTTGGCAGAAGTAGGCAAGAAATTTGAAAAGGACACAGGTATC
AAGGTGACGGTTGAACATCCAGACAAGTTAGAAGAAAAATTCCCTCAAGTTGCTGCTACTGGTGATGGTC
CCGACATTATTTTCTGGGCCCACGATCGTTTTGGTGGATATGCTCAGTCAGGTTTGCTGGCTGAGATCAC
CCCAGACAAGGCCTTCCAAGATAAATTGTACCCATTCACTTGGGATGCTGTCAGATACAACGGTAAGCTT
ATAGCATATCCAATTGCTGTTGAAGCCTTATCGTTGATCTACAATAAGGACTTGTTACCTAACCCACCAA
AGACATGGGAAGAAATTCCAGCTTTGGATAAAGAGCTAAAGGCCAAGGGAAAAAGCGCTTTGATGTTTAA
CTTACAAGAACCTTATTTCACCTGGCCATTAATCGCTGCTGACGGTGGTTACGCATTTAAATACGAAAAC
GGTAAGTATGACATTAAGGATGTCGGCGTTGATAATGCTGGTGCAAAGGCTGGTTTGACCTTCTTGGTTG
ATTTAATAAAGAATAAACACATGAACGCTGACACTGACTACTCTATCGCCGAAGCCGCTTTCAACAAGGG
TGAAACTGCTATGACCATAAATGGTCCATGGGCCTGGAGTAACATTGATACTTCTAAAGTAAACTATGGT
GTCACTGTTTTGCCTACATTCAAAGGCCAACCATCCAAGCCCTTTGTCGGTGTTCTATCCGCTGGCATCA
ATGCTGCTTCTCCAAACAAGGAGCTAGCTAAAGAATTTTTGGAAAATTACTTGTTAACTGACGAAGGTTT
GGAGGCCGTTAACAAGGACAAGCCATTGGGTGCTGTCGCTTTGAAATCTTACGAAGAAGAATTGGCTAAG
GATCCCAGAATTGCCGCTACCATGGAGAACGCCCAAAAGGGTGAAATTATGCCAAACATCCCACAAATGT
CAGCCTTCTGGTACGCAGTTAGGACTGCCGTGATTAATGCTGCTTCCGGTAGACAAACCGTCGACGAAGC
ATTAAAAGATGCTCAAACGTAAACAGGCCCCTTTTCCTTTGTCGATATCATGTAATTAGTTATGTCACGC
TTACATTCACGCCCTCCTCCCACATCCGCTCTAACCGAAAAGGAAGGAGTTAGACAACCTGAAGTCTAGG
TCCCTATTTATTTTTTTTAATAGTTATGTTAGTATTAAGAACGTTATTTATATTTCAAATTTTTCTTTTT
TTTCTGTACAAAGCGGCCGCCGAACCACTAGTGCACTGCAGTACACGGTTTCCTTGAAATTTTTTTGATT
CGGTAATCTCCGAACAGAAGGAAGAACGAAGGAAGGAGCACAGACTTAGATTGGTATATATACGCATATG
TAGTGTTGAAGAAACATGAAATTGCCCAGTATTCTTAACCCAACTGCACAGAACAAAAACGTGCAGGAAA
CGAAGATAAATCATGTCGAAAGCTACATATAAGGAACGTGCTGCTACTCATCCTAGTCCTGTTGCTGCCA
AGCTATTTAATATCATGCACGAAAAGCAAACAAACTTGTGTGCTTCATTGGATGTTCGTACCACCAAGGA
ATTACTGGAGTTAGTTGAAGCATTAGGTCCCAAAATTTGTTTACTAAAAACACATGTGGATATCTTGACT
GATTTTTCCATGGAGGGCACAGTTAAGCCGCTAAAGGCATTATCCGCCAAGTACAATTTTTTACTCTTCG
AGGACAGAAAATTTGCTGACATTGGTAATACAGTCAAATTGCAGTACTCTGCGGGTGTATACAGAATAGC
AGAATGGGCAGACATTACGAATGCACACGGTGTGGTGGGCCCAGGTATTGTTAGCGGTTTGAAGCAGGCG
GCAGAAGAAGTAACAAAGGAACCTAGAGGCCTTTTGATGTTAGCAGAATTGTCATGCAAGGGCTCCCTAT
CTACTGGAGAATATACTAAGGGTACTGTTGACATTGCGAAGAGCGACAAAGATTTTGTTATCGGCTTTAT
TGCTCAAAGAGACATGGGTGGAAGAGATGAAGGTTACGATTGGTTGATTATGACACCCGGTGTGGGTTTA
GATGACAAGGGAGATGCATTGGGTCAACAGTATAGAACCGTGGATGATGTGGTTTCTACAGGATCTGACA
TTATTATTGTTGGAAGAGGACTATTTGCAAAGGGAAGGGATGCTAAGGTAGAGGGTGAACGTTACAGAAA
AGCAGGCTGGGAAGCATATTTGAGAAGATGCGGCCAGCAAAACTAAAAAACTGTATTATAAGTAAATGCA
TGTATACTAAACTCACAAATTAGAGCTTCAATTTAATTATATCAGTTATTACCCGAGTAACGAAGCATCT
GTGCTTCATTTTGTAGAACAAAAATGCAACGCGAGAGCGCTAATTTTTCAAACAAAGAATCTGAGCTGCA
TTTTTACAGAACAGAAATGCAACGCGAAAGCGCTATTTTACCAACGAAGAATCTGTGCTTCATTTTTGTA
AAACAAAAATGCAACGCGAGAGCGCTAATTTTTCAAACAAAGAATCTGAGCTGCATTTTTACAGAACAGA
AATGCAACGCGAGAGCGCTATTTTACCAACAAAGAATCTATACTTCTGCGCTATTTTTCTAACAAAGCAT
CTTAGATTACTTTTTTTCTCCTTTGTGCGCTCTATAATGCAGTCTCTTGATAACTTTTTGCACTGTAGGT
CCGTTAAGGTTAGAAGAAGGCTACTTTGGTGTCTATTTTCTCTTCCATAAAAAAAGCCTGACTCCACTTC
CCGCGTTTACTGATTACTAGCGAAGCTGCGGGTGCATTTTTTCAAGATAAAGGCATCCCCGATTATATTC
TATACCGATGTGGATTGCGCATACTTTGTGAACAGAAAGTGATAGCGTTGATGATTCTTCATTGGTCAGA
AAATTATGAACGGTTTCTTCTATTTTGTCTCTATATACTACGTATAGGAAATGTTTACATTTTCGTATTG
TTTTCGATTCACTCTATGAATAGTTCTTACTACAATTTTTTTGTCTAAAGAGTAATACTAGAGATAAACA
TAAAAAATGTAGAGGTCGAGTTTAGATGCAAGTTCAAGGAGCGAAAGGTGGATGGGTAGGTTATATAGGG
ATATAGCACAGAGATATATAGCAAAGAGATACTTTTGAGCAATGTTTGTGGAAGCGGTATTCGCAATATT
TTAGTAGCTCGTTACAGTCCGGTGCGTTTTTGGTTTTTTGAAAGTGCGTCATCAGAGCGCTTTTGGTTTT
CAAAAGCGCTCTGAAGTTCCTATACTTTCTAGCTAGAGAATAGGAACTTCCCGAGCGGCCGCGTGTTACA
AGCTTGACTCCAGCGTAACTGGACTGCAATCAACTCACTGGCTCACCTTCACGGGTGGGCCTTTCTTCGG
TAGAAAATCAAAGGATCTTCTTGAGATCCTTTTTTTCTGCGCGTAATCTGCTGCTTGCAAACAAAAAAAC
CACCGCTACCAGCGGTGGTTTGTTTGCCGGATCAAGAGCTACCAACTCTTTTTCCGAGGTAACTGGCTTC
AGCAGAGCGCAGATACCAAATACTGTTCTTCTAGTGTAGCCGTAGTTAGGCCACCACTTCAAGAACTCTG
TAGCACCGCCTACATACCTCGCTCTGCTAATCCTGTTACCAGTGGCTGCTGCCAGTGGCGATAAGTCGTG
TCTTACCGGGTTGGACTCAAGACGATAGTTACCGGATAAGGCGCAGCGGTCGGGCTGAACGGGGGGTTCG
TGCACACAGCCCAGCTTGGAGCGAACGACCTACACCGAACTGAGATACCTACAGCGTGAGCTATGAGAAA
GCGCCACGCTTCCCGAAGGGAGAAAGGCGGACAGGTATCCGGTAAGCGGCAGGGTCGGAACAGGAGAGCG
CACGAGGGAGCTTCCAGGGGTAAACGCCTGGTATCTTTATAGTCCTGTCGGGTTTCGCCACCTCTGACTT
GAGCATCGATTTTTGTGATGCTCGTCAGGGGGGCGGAGCCTATGGAAAAACGCCAGCAACGCAGAAAGGC
CCACCCGAAGGTGAGCCAGGTGATTACATTTGGGCCCTCATCAGAGGTTTTCACCGTCATCACCGAAACG
CGCGAGGCAGCTGCGGTAAAGCTCATCAGCGTGGTCGTGAAGCGATTCACAGATGTCTGCCTGTTCATCC
GCGTCCAGCTCGTTGAGTTTCTCCAGAAGCGTTAATGTCTGGCTTCTGATAAAGCGGGCCATGTTAAGGG
CGGTTTTTTCCTGTTTGGTCACTTACCAATGCTTAATCAGTGAGGCACCTATCTCAGCGATCTGTCTATT
TCGTTCATCCATAGTTGCCTGACTCCCCGTCGTGTAGATAACTACGATGCGGGAGGGCTTACCATCTGGC
CCCAGTGCTGCAATGATACCGCGAGACCCACGCTCACCGGCTCCAGATTTATCAGCAATAAACCAGCCAG
CCGGGAGGGCCGAGCGCAGAAGTGATCCTGCAACTTTATCCGCCTCCATCCAGTCTATTAATTGTTGCCG
GGAAGCTAGAGTAAGTAGTTCGCCAGTTAATAGTTTGCGCAACGTTGTTGCCATTGCTACAGGCATCGTG
GTGTCACGCTCGTCGTTTGGTATGGCTTCATTCAGCTCCGGTTCCCAACGATCAAGGCGAGTTACATGAT
CCCCCATGTTGTGCAAAAAAGCGGTTAGCTCCTTCGGTCCTCCGATCGTTGCCAGAAGTAAGTTGGCCGC
AGTGTTATCACTCATGGTTATGGCAGCACTGCATAATTCTCTTACTGTCATGCCATCCGTGAGATGCTTT
TCTGTGACTGGTGAGTACTCAACCAAGTCATTCTGAGAATAGTGTATGCGGCGACCGAGTTGCTCTTGCC
CGGCGTCAATACGGGATAATACCGCGCCACATAGCAGAACTTTAAAAGTGCTCATCATTGGAAAACGTTC
TTCGGGGCGTAAACTCTCAAGGATCTTACCGCTGTTGAGATCCAGTTCGATGTAACCCACTCGTGCACCC
AACTGATCTTCAGCATCTTTTACTTTCACCAGCGTTTCTGGGTGAGCAAAAACAGGAAGGCAAAATGCCG
CAAAAAAGGGAATAAGGGCGACACGGAAATGTTGAATACTCATTTTAGCTTCCTTAGCTCCTGAAAATCT
CGATAACTCAAAAAATACGCCCGGTAGTGATCTTATTTCATTATGGTGAAAGTTGGAACCTCTTACGTGC
CGATCAAGTCAAAAGCCTCCGGTCGGAGGCTTTTGACTTTCTGCTATGGAGGTCAGGTATGATTTAAATG
GTCAGTTAGA
